>Addgene plasmid #158099 | pEMS2156 | addgene full sequence | sequence record 309567 | Addgene NGS Result
TCGCGCGTTTCGGTGATGACGGTGAAAACCTCTGACACATGCAGCTCCCGGAGACGGTCACAGCTTGTCT
GTAAGCGGATGCCGGGAGCAGACAAGCCCGTCAGGGCGCGTCAGCGGGTGTTGGCGGGTGTCGGGGCTGG
CTTAACTATGCGGCATCAGAGCAGATTGTACTGAGAGTGCACCATATGCGGTGTGAAATACCGCACAGAT
GCGTAAGGAGAAAATACCGCATCAGGCGCCATTCGCCATTCAGGCTGCGCAACTGTTGGGAAGGGCGATC
GGTGCGGGCCTCTTCGCTATTACGCCAGCTGGCGAAAGGGGGATGTGCTGCAAGGCGATTAAGTTGGGTA
ACGCCAGGGTTTTCCCAGTCACGACGTTGTAAAACGACGGCCAGTGAATTCGAGCTCGGTACCTCGCGAA
TGCATCTAGATCCAATCCAATGGCCGGCCCTGCAGAGGGCCCTGCGTATGAGTGCAAGTGGGTTTTAGGA
CCAGGATGAGGCGGGGTGGGGGTGCCTACCTGACGACCGACCCCGACCCACTGGACAAGCACCCAACCCC
CATTCCCCAAATTGCGCATCCCCTATCAGAGAGGGGGAGGGGAAACAGGATGCGGCGAGGCGCGTGCGCA
CTGCCAGCTTCAGCACCGCGGACAGTGCCTTCGCCCCCGCCTGGCGGCGCGCGCCACCGCCGCCTCAGCA
CTGAAGGCGCGCTGACGTCACTCGCCGGTCCCCCGCAAACTCCCCTTCCCGGCCACCTTGGTCGCGTCCG
CGCCGCCGCCGGCCCAGCCGGACCGCACCACGCGAGGCGCGAGATAGGGGGGCACGGGCGCGACCATCTG
CGCTGCGGCGCCGGCGACTCAGCGCTGCCTCAGTCTGCGGTGGGCAGCGGAGGAGTCGTGTCGTGCCTGA
GAGCGCAGGGCGCGCCATTGGATTGGATCGGATCCCGGGCCCGTCGACTGCAGAGGCCTGCATGCAAGCT
TGGCGTAATCATGGTCATAGCTGTTTCCTGTGTGAAATTGTTATCCGCTCACAATTCCACACAACATACG
AGCCGGAAGCATAAAGTGTAAAGCCTGGGGTGCCTAATGAGTGAGCTAACTCACATTAATTGCGTTGCGC
TCACTGCCCGCTTTCCAGTCGGGAAACCTGTCGTGCCAGCTGCATTAATGAATCGGCCAACGCGCGGGGA
GAGGCGGTTTGCGTATTGGGCGCTCTTCCGCTTCCTCGCTCACTGACTCGCTGCGCTCGGTCGTTCGGCT
GCGGCGAGCGGTATCAGCTCACTCAAAGGCGGTAATACGGTTATCCACAGAATCAGGGGATAACGCAGGA
AAGAACATGTGAGCAAAAGGCCAGCAAAAGGCCAGGAACCGTAAAAAGGCCGCGTTGCTGGCGTTTTTCC
ATAGGCTCCGCCCCCCTGACGAGCATCACAAAAATCGACGCTCAAGTCAGAGGTGGCGAAACCCGACAGG
ACTATAAAGATACCAGGCGTTTCCCCCTGGAAGCTCCCTCGTGCGCTCTCCTGTTCCGACCCTGCCGCTT
ACCGGATACCTGTCCGCCTTTCTCCCTTCGGGAAGCGTGGCGCTTTCTCATAGCTCACGCTGTAGGTATC
TCAGTTCGGTGTAGGTCGTTCGCTCCAAGCTGGGCTGTGTGCACGAACCCCCCGTTCAGCCCGACCGCTG
CGCCTTATCCGGTAACTATCGTCTTGAGTCCAACCCGGTAAGACACGACTTATCGCCACTGGCAGCAGCC
ACTGGTAACAGGATTAGCAGAGCGAGGTATGTAGGCGGTGCTACAGAGTTCTTGAAGTGGTGGCCTAACT
ACGGCTACACTAGAAGAACAGTATTTGGTATCTGCGCTCTGCTGAAGCCAGTTACCTTCGGAAAAAGAGT
TGGTAGCTCTTGATCCGGCAAACAAACCACCGCTGGTAGCGGTGGTTTTTTTGTTTGCAAGCAGCAGATT
ACGCGCAGAAAAAAAGGATCTCAAGAAGATCCTTTGATCTTTTCTACGGGGTCTGACGCTCAGTGGAACG
AAAACTCACGTTAAGGGATTTTGGTCATGAGATTATCAAAAAGGATCTTCACCTAGATCCTTTTAAATTA
AAAATGAAGTTTTAAATCAATCTAAAGTATATATGAGTAAACTTGGTCTGACAGTTACCAATGCTTAATC
AGTGAGGCACCTATCTCAGCGATCTGTCTATTTCGTTCATCCATAGTTGCCTGACTCCCCGTCGTGTAGA
TAACTACGATACGGGAGGGCTTACCATCTGGCCCCAGTGCTGCAATGATACCGCGAGACCCACGCTCACC
GGCTCCAGATTTATCAGCAATAAACCAGCCAGCCGGAAGGGCCGAGCGCAGAAGTGGTCCTGCAACTTTA
TCCGCCTCCATCCAGTCTATTAATTGTTGCCGGGAAGCTAGAGTAAGTAGTTCGCCAGTTAATAGTTTGC
GCAACGTTGTTGCCATTGCTACAGGCATCGTGGTGTCACGCTCGTCGTTTGGTATGGCTTCATTCAGCTC
CGGTTCCCAACGATCAAGGCGAGTTACATGATCCCCCATGTTGTGCAAAAAAGCGGTTAGCTCCTTCGGT
CCTCCGATCGTTGTCAGAAGTAAGTTGGCCGCAGTGTTATCACTCATGGTTATGGCAGCACTGCATAATT
CTCTTACTGTCATGCCATCCGTAAGATGCTTTTCTGTGACTGGTGAGTACTCAACCAAGTCATTCTGAGA
ATAGTGTATGCGGCGACCGAGTTGCTCTTGCCCGGCGTCAATACGGGATAATACCGCGCCACATAGCAGA
ACTTTAAAAGTGCTCATCATTGGAAAACGTTCTTCGGGGCGAAAACTCTCAAGGATCTTACCGCTGTTGA
GATCCAGTTCGATGTAACCCACTCGTGCACCCAACTGATCTTCAGCATCTTTTACTTTCACCAGCGTTTC
TGGGTGAGCAAAAACAGGAAGGCAAAATGCCGCAAAAAAGGGAATAAGGGCGACACGGAAATGTTGAATA
CTCATACTCTTCCTTTTTCAATATTATTGAAGCATTTATCAGGGTTATTGTCTCATGAGCGGATACATAT
TTGAATGTATTTAGAAAAATAAACAAATAGGGGTTCCGCGCACATTTCCCCGAAAAGTGCCACCTGACGT
CTAAGAAACCATTATTATCATGACATTAACCTATAAAAATAGGCGTATCACGAGGCCCTTTCGTC
Features (pLannotate 1.2.2; 11 found; start..end, strand, type, name):
    137..236     +  misc_feature   bom (fragment): basis of mobility region from pBR322
    242..399     -  CDS            lacZα (fragment): LacZα fragment of β-galactosidase; lacZ fragment
    471..918     +  promoter       hSyn promoter: human synapsin I promoter; confers neuron-specific expression (Kügler et al., 2003)
   1018..1034    -  protein_bind   lac operator: The lac repressor binds to the lac operator to inhibit transcription in E. coli. This inhibition can be relieved by adding lactose or isopropyl-β-D-thiogalactopyranoside (IPTG). lac repressor encoded by lacI
   1042..1072    -  promoter       lac promoter: promoter for the E. coli lac operon
   1087..1108    -  protein_bind   CAP binding site: CAP binding activates transcription in the presence of cAMP. E. coli catabolite activator protein
   1121..1213    -  CDS            lacI (fragment): lac repressor; lacI; The lac repressor binds to the lac operator to inhibit transcription in E. coli. This inhibition can be relieved by adding lactose or isopropyl-β-D-thiogalactopyranoside (IPTG).
   1396..1984    -  rep_origin     ori: high-copy-number ColE1/pMB1/pBR322/pUC origin of replication
   2155..3015    -  CDS            AmpR: β-lactamase; bla; confers resistance to ampicillin, carbenicillin, and related antibiotics
   3016..3120    -  promoter       AmpR promoter: bla
   3215..35      +  CDS            rop (fragment) (across the origin): Rop protein, which maintains plasmids at low copy number; rop
