[The description below was written by a language model from this plasmid's Addgene catalogue record and pLannotate feature annotations shown in this document.]
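Description:
pEMS2156 is a small (about 3.2 kb), high-copy bacterial cloning plasmid built on the commercially supplied pUC57 backbone. It serves as a storage and source vector for a human synapsin 1 (SYN1) promoter fragment. It is propagated in E. coli through the pUC-type ColE1/pMB1 origin and selected with ampicillin via the β-lactamase gene and its native promoter. The remaining annotated features are standard pUC-family remnants: the lac promoter, lac operator and CAP binding site, a lacZα fragment, and short vestigial pieces of lacI, rop and the pBR322 bom region. None of these contribute to the function of the insert.

The payload is a 485 bp synthetic human SYN1 insert, of which roughly 450 bp is annotated as the hSyn promoter, a compact regulatory element widely used to confer neuron-specific expression. It sits within the disrupted lacZα/multiple cloning region and is flanked by intact FseI and AscI sites, so the promoter can be excised as a cassette and moved into other vectors. M13 forward and reverse primer sites allow the insert to be verified by sequencing. No reporter, coding sequence, polyadenylation signal or viral element lies downstream of the promoter, so the plasmid is not itself an expression construct.

The depositor comments refer to the insert as a MiniPromoter, and the associated publication concerns MiniPromoters tested for cell-type-selective expression in the brains of mice and non-human primates. This suggests that pEMS2156 supplies a pan-neuronal SYN1 promoter module for subcloning into such expression vectors, although the record does not state the specific downstream constructs.
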