Addgene plasmid #158099: pEMS2156
Purpose: High Copy number plasmid containing SYN1 insert
Depositing lab: Elizabeth Simpson. Depositing organization: University of British Columbia. Publication: New MiniPromoter Ple389 (ADORA2A) drives selective expression in medium spiny neurons in mice and non-human primates. de Moura Gomes A, L Petkau T, J Korecki A, Fornes O, Galvan A, Lu G, M Hill A, Ling Lam S, Yao A, A Farkas R, W Wasserman W, Smith Y, M Simpson E, R Leavitt B. Sci Rep. 2024 Nov 15;14(1):28194. doi: 10.1038/s41598-024-79004-y. PubMed 39548191.
Backbone
  Vector backbone: pUC57
  Backbone manufacturer: GenScript
  Total vector size (bp): 3215
Growth in bacteria
  Bacterial resistance: Ampicillin, 100 μg/mL
  Growth temperature: 37°C
  Growth strain: DH5alpha
  Copy number: High Copy
Gene/Insert
  Gene/Insert name: SYN1 (alt name: human Synapsin 1 Promoter)
  Species: H. sapiens (human)
  Insert size (bp): 485
  Entrez Gene: SYN1 (a.k.a. EPILX, EPILX1, MRX50, SYN1a, SYN1b, SYNI)
  Promoter: SYN1
  Cloning method: Restriction Enzyme; 5′ cloning site FseI (not destroyed); 3′ cloning site AscI (not destroyed)
  Sequencing primers: 5′ M13-fwd; 3′ M13-rev
Terms and licenses: Academic/Nonprofit Terms; Industry Terms
Depositor comments: Plasmid commercially produced by Genscript . Please see the annotated GenBank file and the additional image file for the specific location of features in this plasmid, including the MiniPromoter.
How to cite: pEMS2156 was a gift from Elizabeth Simpson (Addgene plasmid # 158099 ; http://n2t.net/addgene:158099 ; RRID:Addgene_158099)
